>Addgene plasmid #179673 | CMVTO-p450-nTVMVp-hcvs-AP4 | addgene full sequence | sequence record 355697 | Addgene NGS Result
TCCAAGCTGGGCTGTGTGCACGAACCCCCCGTTCAGCCCGACCGCTGCGCCTTATCCGGTAACTATCGTC
TTGAGTCCAACCCGGTAAGACACGACTTATCGCCACTGGCAGCAGCCACTGGTAACAGGATTAGCAGAGC
GAGGTATGTAGGCGGTGCTACAGAGTTCTTGAAGTGGTGGCCTAACTACGGCTACACTAGAAGAACAGTA
TTTGGTATCTGCGCTCTGCTGAAGCCAGTTACCTTCGGAAAAAGAGTTGGTAGCTCTTGATCCGGCAAAC
AAACCACCGCTGGTAGCGGTGGTTTTTTTGTTTGCAAGCAGCAGATTACGCGCAGAAAAAAAGGATCTCA
AGAAGATCCTTTGATCTTTTCTACGGGGTCTGACGCTCAGTGGAACGAAAACTCACGTTAAGGGATTTTG
GTCATGAGATTATCAAAAAGGATCTTCACCTAGATCCTTTTAAATTAAAAATGAAGTTTTAAATCAATCT
AAAGTATATATGAGTAAACTTGGTCTGACAGTTACCAATGCTTAATCAGTGAGGCACCTATCTCAGCGAT
CTGTCTATTTCGTTCATCCATAGTTGCCTGACTCCCCGTCGTGTAGATAACTACGATACGGGAGGGCTTA
CCATCTGGCCCCAGTGCTGCAATGATACCGCGAGACCCACGCTCACCGGCTCCAGATTTATCAGCAATAA
ACCAGCCAGCCGGAAGGGCCGAGCGCAGAAGTGGTCCTGCAACTTTATCCGCCTCCATCCAGTCTATTAA
TTGTTGCCGGGAAGCTAGAGTAAGTAGTTCGCCAGTTAATAGTTTGCGCAACGTTGTTGCCATTGCTACA
GGCATCGTGGTGTCACGCTCGTCGTTTGGTATGGCTTCATTCAGCTCCGGTTCCCAACGATCAAGGCGAG
TTACATGATCCCCCATGTTGTGCAAAAAAGCGGTTAGCTCCTTCGGTCCTCCGATCGTTGTCAGAAGTAA
GTTGGCCGCAGTGTTATCACTCATGGTTATGGCAGCACTGCATAATTCTCTTACTGTCATGCCATCCGTA
AGATGCTTTTCTGTGACTGGTGAGTACTCAACCAAGTCATTCTGAGAATAGTGTATGCGGCGACCGAGTT
GCTCTTGCCCGGCGTCAATACGGGATAATACCGCGCCACATAGCAGAACTTTAAAAGTGCTCATCATTGG
AAAACGTTCTTCGGGGCGAAAACTCTCAAGGATCTTACCGCTGTTGAGATCCAGTTCGATGTAACCCACT
CGTGCACCCAACTGATCTTCAGCATCTTTTACTTTCACCAGCGTTTCTGGGTGAGCAAAAACAGGAAGGC
AAAATGCCGCAAAAAAGGGAATAAGGGCGACACGGAAATGTTGAATACTCATACTCTTCCTTTTTCAATA
TTATTGAAGCATTTATCAGGGTTATTGTCTCATGAGCGGATACATATTTGAATGTATTTAGAAAAATAAA
CAAATAGGGGTTCCGCGCACATTTCCCCGAAAAGTGCCACCTGACGTCGACGGATCGGGAGATCTCCCGA
TCCCCTATGGTGCACTCTCAGTACAATCTGCTCTGATGCCGCATAGTTAAGCCAGTATCTGCTCCCTGCT
TGTGTGTTGGAGGTCGCTGAGTAGTGCGCGAGCAAAATTTAAGCTACAACAAGGCAAGGCTTGACCGACA
ATTGCATGAAGAATCTGCTTAGGGTTAGGCGTTTTGCGCTGCTTCGTACGGGCCAGATATACGCGTTGAC
ATTGATTATTGACTAGTTATTAATAGTAATCAATTACGGGGTCATTAGTTCATAGCCCATATATGGAGTT
CCGCGTTACATAACTTACGGTAAATGGCCCGCCTGGCTGACCGCCCAACGACCCCCGCCCATTGACGTCA
ATAATGACGTATGTTCCCATAGTAACGCCAATAGGGACTTTCCATTGACGTCAATGGGTGGAGTATTTAC
GGTAAACTGCCCACTTGGCAGTACATCAAGTGTATCATATGCCAAGTACGCCCCCTATTGACGTCAATGA
CGGTAAATGGCCCGCCTGGCATTATGCCCAGTACATGACCTTATGGGACTTTCCTACTTGGCAGTACATC
TACGTATTAGTCATCGCTATTACCATGGTGATGCGGTTTTGGCAGTACATCAATGGGCGTGGATAGCGGT
TTGACTCACGGGGATTTCCAAGTCTCCACCCCATTGACGTCAATGGGAGTTTGTTTTGGCACCAAAATCA
ACGGGACTTTCCAAAATGTCGTAACAACTCCGCCCCATTGACGCAAATGGGCGGTAGGCGTGTACGGTGG
GAGGTCTATATAAGCAGAGCTCTCCCTATCAGTGATAGAGATCTCCCTATCAGTGATAGAGATCGTCGAC
GAGCTCGTTTAGTGAACCGTCAGATCGCCTGGAGACGCCATCCACGCTGTTTTGACCTCCATAGAAGACA
CCGGGACCGATCCAGCCTCCGGACTCTAGCGTTTAAACTTAAGCTTCGCCACCATGGACCCCGTTGTCGT
ACTGGGACTCTGCTTGTCCTGCCTGCTCCTCCTTAGTTTGTGGAAACAATCTTATGGGGGTGGAAAACTT
GGCTCCGGGGGAGGATCCTCAAAAGCACTCCTGAAGGGAGTCCGCGACTTTAATCCTATATCAGCGTGTG
TATGTTTGCTTGAAAACTCCTCTGATGGGCATTCAGAAAGGCTTTTTGGTATTGGGTTTGGTCCCTACAT
AATAGCAAACCAACACCTGTTTCGACGCAATAACGGCGAGCTTACGATTAAGACGATGCACGGGGAATTT
AAAGTGAAAAACAGCACACAATTGCAAATGAAACCCGTCGAAGGGAGAGACATCATTGTAATAAAGATGG
CAAAGGATTTCCCACCCTTTCCGCAGAAATTGAAATTCCGGCAACCTACTATAAAGGATCGAGTTTGTAT
GGTTTCTACGAACTTTCAGCAAGGAGGTGGAGGCAGTGAGGATGTCGTCTGCTGCTCAATGTCCTACGGC
AGTGGAGGTACCTCACCCGAGGACGAGCTTGCTGCTAATGAAGAGGAGTTGCAGCAAAATGAACAAAAGT
TGGCTCAAATTAAGCAAAAACTTCAAGCTATCAAATACGGTAGCTAGCTCGAGGAGGGCCCGAACAAAAA
CTCATCTCAGAAGAGGATCTGAATAGCGCCGTCGACCATCATCATAATCATCATTGAGTTTAAACCCGCT
GATCAGCCTCGACTGTGCCTTCTAGTTGCCAGCCATCTGTTGTTTGCCCCTCCCCCGTGCCTTCCTTGAC
CCTGGAAGGTGCCACTCCCACTGTCCTTTCCTAATAAAATGAGGAAATTGCATCGCATTGTCTGAGTAGG
TGTCATTCTATTCTGGGGGGTGGGGTGGGGCAGGACAGCAAGGGGGAGGATTGGGAAGACAATAGCAGGC
ATGCTGGGGATGCGGTGGGCTCTATGGAGATCTATCGATGTTCTGGGGATGCGGTGGGCTCTATGGCTTC
TGAGGCGGAAAGAACCAGCTGGGGCTCTAGGGGGTATCCCC
[124 nt withheld, positions 3542-3665]
C
[91 nt withheld, positions 3667-3757]
AGGGTGATGGTTCACGTACCTAGAAGTTCCTATTCCGAAGTTCCTATTCTCTAGAAAGTATAGGAACTTC
CTTGGCCAAAAAGCCTGAACTCACCGCGACGTCTGTCGAGAAGTTTCTGATCGAAAAGTTCGACAGCGTC
TCCGACCTGATGCAGCTCTCGGAGGGCGAAGAATCTCGTGCTTTCAGCTTCGATGTAGGAGGGCGTGGAT
ATGTCCTGCGGGTAAATAGCTGCGCCGATGGTTTCTACAAAGATCGTTATGTTTATCGGCACTTTGCATC
GGCCGCGCTCCCGATTCCGGAAGTGCTTGACATTGGGGAATTCAGCGAGAGCCTGACCTATTGCATCTCC
CGCCGTGCACAGGGTGTCACGTTGCAAGACCTGCCTGAAACCGAACTGCCCGCTGTTCTGCAGCCGGTCG
CGGAGGCCATGGATGCGATCGCTGCGGCCGATCTTAGCCAGACGAGCGGGTTCGGCCCATTCGGACCGCA
AGGAATCGGTCAATACACTACATGGCGTGATTTCATATGCGCGATTGCTGATCCCCATGTGTATCACTGG
CAAACTGTGATGGACGACACCGTCAGTGCGTCCGTCGCGCAGGCTCTCGATGAGCTGATGCTTTGGGCCG
AGGACTGCCCCGAAGTCCGGCACCTCGTGCACGCGGATTTCGGCTCCAACAATGTCCTGACGGACAATGG
CCGCATAACAGCGGTCATTGACTGGAGCGAGGCGATGTTCGGGGATTCCCAATACGAGGTCGCCAACATC
TTCTTCTGGAGGCCGTGGTTGGCTTGTATGGAGCAGCAGACGCGCTACTTCGAGCGGAGGCATCCGGAGC
TTGCAGGATCGCCGCGGCTCCGGGCGTATATGCTCCGCATTGGTCTTGACCAACTCTATCAGAGCTTGGT
TGACGGCAATTTCGATGATGCAGCTTGGGCGCAGGGTCGATGCGACGCAATCGTCCGATCCGGAGCCGGG
ACTGTCGGGCGTACACAAATCGCCCGCAGAAGCGCGGCCGTCTGGACCGATGGCTGTGTAGAAGTACTCG
CCGATAGTGGAAACCGACGCCCCAGCACTCGTCCGAGGGCAAAGGAATAGCACGTACTACGAGATTTCGA
TTCCACCGCCGCCTTCTATGAAAGGTTGGGCTTCGGAATCGTTTTCCGGGACGCCGGCTGGATGATCCTC
CAGCGCGGGGATCTCATGCTGGAGTTCTTCGCCCACCCCAACTTGTTTATTGCAGCTTATAATGGTTACA
AATAAAGCAATAGCATCACAAATTTCACAAATAAAGCATTTTTTTCACTGCATTCTAGTTGTGGTTTGTC
CAAACTCATCAATGTATCTTATCATGTCTGTATACCGTCGACCTCTAGCTAGAGCTTGGCGTAATCATGG
TCATAGCTGTTTCCTGTGTGAAATTGTTATCCGCTCACAATTCCACACAACATACGAGCCGGAAGCATAA
AGTGTAAAGCCTGGGGTGCCTAATGAGTGAGCTAACTCACATTAATTGCGTTGCGCTCACTGCCCGCTTT
CCAGTCGGGAAACCTGTCGTGCCAGCTGCATTAATGAATCGGCCAACGCGCGGGGAGAGGCGGTTTGCGT
ATTGGGCGCTCTTCCGCTTCCTCGCTCACTGACTCGCTGCGCTCGGTCGTTCGGCTGCGGCGAGCGGTAT
CAGCTCACTCAAAGGCGGTAATACGGTTATCCACAGAATCAGGGGATAACGCAGGAAAGAACATGTGAGC
AAAAGGCCAGCAAAAGGCCAGGAACCGTAAAAAGGCCGCGTTGCTGGCGTTTTTCCATAGGCTCCGCCCC
CCTGACGAGCATCACAAAAATCGACGCTCAAGTCAGAGGTGGCGAAACCCGACAGGACTATAAAGATACC
AGGCGTTTCCCCCTGGAAGCTCCCTCGTGCGCTCTCCTGTTCCGACCCTGCCGCTTACCGGATACCTGTC
CGCCTTTCTCCCTTCGGGAAGCGTGGCGCTTTCTCATAGCTCACGCTGTAGGTATCTCAGTTCGGTGTAG
GTCGTTCGC
Features (pLannotate 1.2.2; 23 found; start..end, strand, type, name):
    522..1382    -  CDS            AmpR: β-lactamase; bla; confers resistance to ampicillin, carbenicillin, and related antibiotics
   1383..1487    -  promoter       AmpR promoter: bla
   1546..1598    -  misc_feature   bom (fragment): basis of mobility region from pBR322
   1748..2127    +  enhancer       CMV enhancer: human cytomegalovirus immediate early enhancer
   2128..2331    +  promoter       CMV promoter: human cytomegalovirus (CMV) immediate early promoter
   2333..2352    +  promoter       PLtetO-1 promoter (fragment): modified phage lambda PL promoter with tet operator sites (Lutz and Bujard, 1997)
   2354..2373    +  promoter       PLtetO-1 promoter (fragment): modified phage lambda PL promoter with tet operator sites (Lutz and Bujard, 1997)
   2381..2414    +  promoter       TRE3GV promoter (fragment): 3rd-generation Tet-responsive promoter that can be activated by binding of Tet-On® 3G, optimized for retroviral and lentiviral vectors
   2504..2599    +  CDS            CYP2C1 (fragment): CP2C1_RABIT - Experimental evidence at protein level: Swiss-Prot protein existence level 1. Cytochromes P450 are a group of heme-thiolate monooxygenases. In liver microsomes, this enzyme is involved in an NADPH-dependent electron transport pathway. It oxidizes a variety of structurally unrelated compounds, including steroids, fatty acids, and xenobiotics. From Oryctolagus cuniculus (Rabbit).
   2609..2962    +  CDS            POLG_TVMV (fragment): Experimental evidence at protein level: Swiss-Prot protein existence level 1. [Nuclear inclusion protein A]: has RNA-binding and proteolytic activities. From Tobacco vein mottling virus (TVMV).
   3233..3457    +  polyA_signal   bGH poly(A) signal: bovine growth hormone polyadenylation signal
   3473..3496    +  polyA_signal   bGH poly(A) signal (fragment): bovine growth hormone polyadenylation signal
   3500..3521    +  promoter       SV40 promoter (fragment): SV40 enhancer and early promoter
   3542..3775    +  rep_origin     f1 ori (fragment) (sequence partly withheld): f1 bacteriophage origin of replication; arrow indicates direction of (+) strand synthesis
   3780..3827    +  protein_bind   FRT: FLP-mediated recombination occurs in the 8-bp core sequence TCTAGAAA (Turan and Bode, 2011). FLP recombinase from the Saccharomyces cerevisiae 2μ plasmid
   3835..4857    +  CDS            HygR: aminoglycoside phosphotransferase from E. coli; aph(4)-Ia; confers resistance to hygromycin
   4867..4992    +  CDS            ble (fragment): BLE_KLEPN - Experimental evidence at protein level: Swiss-Prot protein existence level 1. Binding protein with a strong affinity to the bleomycin family of antibiotics. Binds to CL990; an antimitotic-antibiotic compound. From Klebsiella pneumoniae.
   4987..5108    +  polyA_signal   SV40 poly(A) signal: SV40 polyadenylation signal
   5181..5197    -  protein_bind   lac operator: The lac repressor binds to the lac operator to inhibit transcription in E. coli. This inhibition can be relieved by adding lactose or isopropyl-β-D-thiogalactopyranoside (IPTG). lac repressor encoded by lacI
   5205..5235    -  promoter       lac promoter: promoter for the E. coli lac operon
   5250..5271    -  protein_bind   CAP binding site: CAP binding activates transcription in the presence of cAMP. E. coli catabolite activator protein
   5284..5376    -  CDS            lacI (fragment): lac repressor; lacI; The lac repressor binds to the lac operator to inhibit transcription in E. coli. This inhibition can be relieved by adding lactose or isopropyl-β-D-thiogalactopyranoside (IPTG).
   5559..351     -  rep_origin     ori (across the origin): high-copy-number ColE1/pMB1/pBR322/pUC origin of replication
