[The description below was written by a language model from this plasmid's Addgene catalogue record and pLannotate feature annotations shown in this document.]
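Description:
CMVTO-p450-nTVMVp-hcvs-AP4 is a 5.8 kb mammalian expression plasmid built on the CMVTO-FlpIn backbone. It is maintained in E. coli through a high-copy ColE1/pUC-type origin and selected with ampicillin via the β-lactamase gene. The expression cassette is driven by the human CMV immediate-early enhancer and promoter, followed directly by two short tet operator matches. This is the "CMV-TO" arrangement, which allows transcription to be held off by Tet repressor and induced with tetracycline or doxycycline in cells that express the repressor, and which is otherwise constitutive. The cassette ends in a bovine growth hormone polyadenylation signal. Downstream lies an FRT site immediately ahead of a hygromycin resistance coding sequence with no annotated promoter of its own, followed by an SV40 poly(A) signal. This layout is typical of Flp-In vectors, in which Flp-mediated integration at a genomic FRT landing site places the marker behind a resident promoter and permits hygromycin selection of single-copy integrants.

The synthetic insert begins with a short fragment of rabbit cytochrome P450 2C1, presumably its N-terminal membrane anchor, which tethers the fusion protein to the endoplasmic reticulum. It is fused to a fragment of the tobacco vein mottling virus NIa protease, the N-terminal half of a split TVMV protease (nTVMVP). About 270 bp between this fragment and the poly(A) signal is unannotated. From the construct name, this region would carry a hepatitis C virus protease cleavage site (hcvs) and an "AP4" element, likely a dimerising peptide for reconstituting the split protease, though the record does not define it. The stated purpose is an ER-associated, uncaged nTVMVP that is repressible by HCV protease. It serves as a component of engineered protease circuits that control protein secretion and surface display in mammalian cells.
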