Addgene plasmid #179673: CMVTO-p450-nTVMVp-hcvs-AP4
Purpose: HCVP-repressible ER-associated uncaged-nTVMVP
Depositing lab: Xiaojing Gao. Depositing organization: Stanford University. Publication: Protease-controlled secretion and display of intercellular signals. Vlahos AE, Kang J, Aldrete CA, Zhu R, Chong LS, Elowitz MB, Gao XJ. Nat Commun. 2022 Feb 17;13(1):912. doi: 10.1038/s41467-022-28623-y. PubMed 35177637.
Backbone
  Vector backbone: CMVTO-FlpIn
  Vector type: Mammalian Expression
Growth in bacteria
  Bacterial resistance: Ampicillin, 100 μg/mL
  Growth temperature: 37°C
  Growth strain: DH5alpha
  Copy number: High Copy
Gene/Insert
  Gene/Insert name: nTVMVP
  Species: Synthetic
Terms and licenses: Academic/Nonprofit Terms; Industry Terms: Not Available to Industry
How to cite: CMVTO-p450-nTVMVp-hcvs-AP4 was a gift from Xiaojing Gao (Addgene plasmid # 179673 ; http://n2t.net/addgene:179673 ; RRID:Addgene_179673)
